>Addgene plasmid #9017 | 1236 pcDNA3 Myr HA Akt3 | addgene full sequence | sequence record 169120 | Addgene NGS Result
CTTCCGCTTCCTCGCTCACTGACTCGCTGCGCTCGGTCGTTCGGCTGCGGCGAGCGGTATCAGCTCACTC
AAAGGCGGTAATACGGTTATCCACAGAATCAGGGGATAACGCAGGAAAGAACATGTGAGCAAAAGGCCAG
CAAAAGGCCAGGAACCGTAAAAAGGCCGCGTTGCTGGCGTTTTTCCATAGGCTCCGCCCCCCTGACGAGC
ATCACAAAAATCGACGCTCAAGTCAGAGGTGGCGAAACCCGACAGGACTATAAAGATACCAGGCGTTTCC
CCCTGGAAGCTCCCTCGTGCGCTCTCCTGTTCCGACCCTGCCGCTTACCGGATACCTGTCCGCCTTTCTC
CCTTCGGGAAGCGTGGCGCTTTCTCATAGCTCACGCTGTAGGTATCTCAGTTCGGTGTAGGTCGTTCGCT
CCAAGCTGGGCTGTGTGCACGAACCCCCCGTTCAGCCCGACCGCTGCGCCTTATCCGGTAACTATCGTCT
TGAGTCCAACCCGGTAAGACACGACTTATCGCCACTGGCAGCAGCCACTGGTAACAGGATTAGCAGAGCG
AGGTATGTAGGCGGTGCTACAGAGTTCTTGAAGTGGTGGCCTAACTACGGCTACACTAGAAGAACAGTAT
TTGGTATCTGCGCTCTGCTGAAGCCAGTTACCTTCGGAAAAAGAGTTGGTAGCTCTTGATCCGGCAAACA
AACCACCGCTGGTAGCGGTGGTTTTTTTGTTTGCAAGCAGCAGATTACGCGCAGAAAAAAAGGATCTCAA
GAAGATCCTTTGATCTTTTCTACGGGGTCTGACGCTCAGTGGAACGAAAACTCACGTTAAGGGATTTTGG
TCATGAGATTATCAAAAAGGATCTTCACCTAGATCCTTTTAAATTAAAAATGAAGTTTTAAATCAATCTA
AAGTATATATGAGTAAACTTGGTCTGACAGTTACCAATGCTTAATCAGTGAGGCACCTATCTCAGCGATC
TGTCTATTTCGTTCATCCATAGTTGCCTGACTCCCCGTCGTGTAGATAACTACGATACGGGAGGGCTTAC
CATCTGGCCCCAGTGCTGCAATGATACCGCGAGACCCACGCTCACCGGCTCCAGATTTATCAGCAATAAA
CCAGCCAGCCGGAAGGGCCGAGCGCAGAAGTGGTCCTGCAACTTTATCCGCCTCCATCCAGTCTATTAAT
TGTTGCCGGGAAGCTAGAGTAAGTAGTTCGCCAGTTAATAGTTTGCGCAACGTTGTTGCCATTGCTACAG
GCATCGTGGTGTCACGCTCGTCGTTTGGTATGGCTTCATTCAGCTCCGGTTCCCAACGATCAAGGCGAGT
TACATGATCCCCCATGTTGTGCAAAAAAGCGGTTAGCTCCTTCGGTCCTCCGATCGTTGTCAGAAGTAAG
TTGGCCGCAGTGTTATCACTCATGGTTATGGCAGCACTGCATAATTCTCTTACTGTCATGCCATCCGTAA
GATGCTTTTCTGTGACTGGTGAGTACTCAACCAAGTCATTCTGAGAATAGTGTATGCGGCGACCGAGTTG
CTCTTGCCCGGCGTCAATACGGGATAATACCGCGCCACATAGCAGAACTTTAAAAGTGCTCATCATTGGA
AAACGTTCTTCGGGGCGAAAACTCTCAAGGATCTTACCGCTGTTGAGATCCAGTTCGATGTAACCCACTC
GTGCACCCAACTGATCTTCAGCATCTTTTACTTTCACCAGCGTTTCTGGGTGAGCAAAAACAGGAAGGCA
AAATGCCGCAAAAAAGGGAATAAGGGCGACACGGAAATGTTGAATACTCATACTCTTCCTTTTTCAATAT
TATTGAAGCATTTATCAGGGTTATTGTCTCATGAGCGGATACATATTTGAATGTATTTAGAAAAATAAAC
AAATAGGGGTTCCGCGCACATTTCCCCGAAAAGTGCCACCTGACGTCGACGGATCGGGAGATCTCCCGAT
CCCCTATGGTGCACTCTCAGTACAATCTGCTCTGATGCCGCATAGTTAAGCCAGTATCTGCTCCCTGCTT
GTGTGTTGGAGGTCGCTGAGTAGTGCGCGAGCAAAATTTAAGCTACAACAAGGCAAGGCTTGACCGACAA
TTGCATGAAGAATCTGCTTAGGGTTAGGCGTTTTGCGCTGCTTCGCGATGTACGGGCCAGATATACGCGT
TGACATTGATTATTGACTAGTTATTAATAGTAATCAATTACGGGGTCATTAGTTCATAGCCCATATATGG
AGTTCCGCGTTACATAACTTACGGTAAATGGCCCGCCTGGCTGACCGCCCAACGACCCCCGCCCATTGAC
GTCAATAATGACGTATGTTCCCATAGTAACGCCAATAGGGACTTTCCATTGACGTCAATGGGTGGAGTAT
TTACGGTAAACTGCCCACTTGGCAGTACATCAAGTGTATCATATGCCAAGTACGCCCCCTATTGACGTCA
ATGACGGTAAATGGCCCGCCTGGCATTATGCCCAGTACATGACCTTATGGGACTTTCCTACTTGGCAGTA
CATCTACGTATTAGTCATCGCTATTACCATGGTGATGCGGTTTTGGCAGTACATCAATGGGCGTGGATAG
CGGTTTGACTCACGGGGATTTCCAAGTCTCCACCCCATTGACGTCAATGGGAGTTTGTTTTGGCACCAAA
ATCAACGGGACTTTCCAAAATGTCGTAACAACTCCGCCCCATTGACGCAAATGGGCGGTAGGCGTGTACG
GTGGGAGGTCTATATAAGCAGAGCTCTCTGGCTAACTAGAGAACCCACTGCTTACTGGCTTATCGAAATT
AATACGACTCACTATAGGGAGACCCAAGCTTCCCACCACCATGGGGAGCAGCAAGAGCAAGCCCAAGGAC
CCCAGCCAGCGCGCCTACGCCTACGACGTGCCCGACTACGCCTCCCTCGGATCTATGAGCGATGTTACCA
TTGTGAAAGAAGGTTGGGTTCAGAAGAGGGGAGAATATATAAAAAACTGGAGGCCAAGATACTTCCTTTT
GAAGACAGATGGCTCATTCATAGGATATAAAGAGAAACCTCAAGATGTGGATTTACCTTATCCCCTCAAC
AACTTTTCAGTGGCAAAATGCCAGTTAATGAAAACAGAACGACCAAAGCCAAACACATTTATAATCAGAT
GTCTCCAGTGGACTACTGTTATAGAGAGAACATTTCATGTAGATACTCCAGAGGAAAGGGAAGAATGGAC
AGAAGCTATCCAGGCTGTAGCAGACAGACTGCAGAGGCAAGAAGAGGAGAGAATGAATTGTAGTCCAACT
TCACAAATTGATAATATAGGAGAGGAAGAGATGGATGCCTCTACAACCCATCATAAAAGAAAGACAATGA
ATGATTTTGACTATTTGAAACTACTAGGTAAAGGCACTTTTGGGAAAGTTATTTTGGTTCGAGAGAAGGC
AAGTGGAAAATACTATGCTATGAAGATTCTGAAGAAAGAAGTCATTATTGCAAAGGATGAAGTGGCACAC
ACTCTAACTGAAAGCAGAGTATTAAAGAACACTAGACATCCCTTTTTAACATCCTTGAAATATTCCTTCC
AGACAAAAGACCGTTTGTGTTTTGTGATGGAATATGTTAATGGGGGCGAGCTGTTTTTCCATTTGTCGAG
AGAGCGGGTGTTCTCTGAGGACCGCACACGTTTCTATGGTGCAGAAATTGTCTCTGCCTTGGACTATCTA
CATTCCGGAAAGATTGTGTACCGTGATCTCAAGTTGGAGAATCTAATGCTGGACAAAGATGGCCACATAA
AAATTACAGATTTTGGACTTTGCAAAGAAGGGATCACAGATGCAGCCACCATGAAGACATTCTGTGGCAC
TCCAGAATATCTGGCACCAGAGGTGTTAGAAGATAATGACTATGGCCGAGCAGTAGACTGGTGGGGCCTA
GGGGTTGTCATGTATGAAATGATGTGTGGGAGGTTACCTTTCTACAACCAGGACCATGAGAAACTTTTTG
AATTAATATTAATGGAAGACATTAAATTTCCTCGAACACTCTCTTCAGATGCAAAATCATTGCTTTCAGG
GCTCTTGATAAAGGATCCAAATAAACGCCTTGGTGGAGGACCAGATGATGCAAAAGAAATTATGAGACAC
AGTTTCTTCTCTGGAGTAAACTGGCAAGATGTATATGATAAAAAGCTTGTACCTCCTTTTAAACCTCAAG
TAACATCTGAGACAGATACTAGATATTTTGATGAAGAATTTACAGCTCAGACTATTACAATAACACCACC
TGAAAAATATGATGAGGATGGTATGGACTGCATGGACAATGAGAGGCGGCCGCATTTCCCTCAATTTTCC
TACTCTGCAAGTGGACGAGAATAAGAATTCCCAATTGCACCTGAAATTGCACTGGAACTGCTGATGGCTG
CGAACTTCTTAGATTGTTAAGGTCTCCAATTCTGCAGATATCCATCACACTGGCGGCCGCTCGAGCATGC
ATCTAGAGGGCCCTATTCTATAGTGTCACCTAAATGCTAGAGCTCGCTGATCAGCCTCGACTGTGCCTTC
TAGTTGCCAGCCATCTGTTGTTTGCCCCTCCCCCGTGCCTTCCTTGACCCTGGAAGGTGCCACTCCCACT
GTCCTTTCCTAATAAAATGAGGAAATTGCATCGCATTGTCTGAGTAGGTGTCATTCTATTCTGGGGGGTG
GGGTGGGGCAGGACAGCAAGGGGGAGGATTGGGAAGACAATAGCAGGCATGCTGGGGATGCGGTGGGCTC
TATGGCTTCTGAGGCGGAAAGAACCAGCTGGGGCTCTAGGGGGTATCCCC
[124 nt withheld, positions 4811-4934]
C
[91 nt withheld, positions 4936-5026]
A
[49 nt withheld, positions 5028-5076]
CCTTTGACGTTGGAGTCCACGTTCTTT
[37 nt withheld, positions 5104-5140]
ACCCTATCTCGGTCTATTCTTTTGATTTATAAGGGATTTTGCCGATTTCGGCCTATTGGTTAAAAAATGA
GCTGATTTAACAAAAATTTAACGCGAATTAATTCTGTGGAATGTGTGTCAGTTAGGGTGTGGAAAGTCCC
CAGGCTCCCCAGCAGGCAGAAGTATGCAAAGCATGCATCTCAATTAGTCAGCAACCAGGTGTGGAAAGTC
CCCAGGCTCCCCAGCAGGCAGAAGTATGCAAAGCATGCATCTCAATTAGTCAGCAACCATAGTCCCGCCC
CTAACTCCGCCCATCCCGCCCCTAACTCCGCCCAGTTCCGCCCATTCTCCGCCCCATGGCTGACTAATTT
TTTTTATTTATGCAGAGGCCGAGGCCGCCTCTGCCTCTGAGCTATTCCAGAAGTAGTGAGGAGGCTTTTT
TGGAGGCCTAGGCTTTTGCAAAAAGCTCCCGGGAGCTTGTATATCCATTTTCGGATCTGATCAAGAGACA
GGATGAGGATCGTTTCGCATGATTGAACAAGATGGATTGCACGCAGGTTCTCCGGCCGCTTGGGTGGAGA
GGCTATTCGGCTATGACTGGGCACAACAGACAATCGGCTGCTCTGATGCCGCCGTGTTCCGGCTGTCAGC
GCAGGGGCGCCCGGTTCTTTTTGTCAAGACCGACCTGTCCGGTGCCCTGAATGAACTGCAGGACGAGGCA
GCGCGGCTATCGTGGCTGGCCACGACGGGCGTTCCTTGCGCAGCTGTGCTCGACGTTGTCACTGAAGCGG
GAAGGGACTGGCTGCTATTGGGCGAAGTGCCGGGGCAGGATCTCCTGTCATCTCACCTTGCTCCTGCCGA
GAAAGTATCCATCATGGCTGATGCAATGCGGCGGCTGCATACGCTTGATCCGGCTACCTGCCCATTCGAC
CACCAAGCGAAACATCGCATCGAGCGAGCACGTACTCGGATGGAAGCCGGTCTTGTCGATCAGGATGATC
TGGACGAAGAGCATCAGGGGCTCGCGCCAGCCGAACTGTTCGCCAGGCTCAAGGCGCGCATGCCCGACGG
CGAGGATCTCGTCGTGACCCATGGCGATGCCTGCTTGCCGAATATCATGGTGGAAAATGGCCGCTTTTCT
GGATTCATCGACTGTGGCCGGCTGGGTGTGGCGGACCGCTATCAGGACATAGCGTTGGCTACCCGTGATA
TTGCTGAAGAGCTTGGCGGCGAATGGGCTGACCGCTTCCTCGTGCTTTACGGTATCGCCGCTCCCGATTC
GCAGCGCATCGCCTTCTATCGCCTTCTTGACGAGTTCTTCTGAGCGGGACTCTGGGGTTCGAAATGACCG
ACCAAGCGACGCCCAACCTGCCATCACGAGATTTCGATTCCACCGCCGCCTTCTATGAAAGGTTGGGCTT
CGGAATCGTTTTCCGGGACGCCGGCTGGATGATCCTCCAGCGCGGGGATCTCATGCTGGAGTTCTTCGCC
CACCCCAACTTGTTTATTGCAGCTTATAATGGTTACAAATAAAGCAATAGCATCACAAATTTCACAAATA
AAGCATTTTTTTCACTGCATTCTAGTTGTGGTTTGTCCAAACTCATCAATGTATCTTATCATGTCTGTAT
ACCGTCGACCTCTAGCTAGAGCTTGGCGTAATCATGGTCATAGCTGTTTCCTGTGTGAAATTGTTATCCG
CTCACAATTCCACACAACATACGAGCCGGAAGCATAAAGTGTAAAGCCTGGGGTGCCTAATGAGTGAGCT
AACTCACATTAATTGCGTTGCGCTCACTGCCCGCTTTCCAGTCGGGAAACCTGTCGTGCCAGCTGCATTA
ATGAATCGGCCAACGCGCGGGGAGAGGCGGTTTGCGTATTGGGCGCT
Features (pLannotate 1.2.2; 23 found; start..end, strand, type, name):
    182..770     -  rep_origin     ori: high-copy-number ColE1/pMB1/pBR322/pUC origin of replication
    941..1801    -  CDS            AmpR: β-lactamase; bla; confers resistance to ampicillin, carbenicillin, and related antibiotics
   1802..1906    -  promoter       AmpR promoter: bla
   1965..2017    -  misc_feature   bom (fragment): basis of mobility region from pBR322
   2172..2551    +  enhancer       CMV enhancer: human cytomegalovirus immediate early enhancer
   2552..2755    +  promoter       CMV promoter: human cytomegalovirus (CMV) immediate early promoter
   2751..2784    +  LTR            5' LTR (truncated) (fragment): truncated 5' long terminal repeat (LTR) from HIV-1
   2800..2818    +  promoter       T7 promoter: promoter for bacteriophage T7 RNA polymerase
   2841..2882    +  CDS            myr: N-myristoylation signal from Src kinase (Pellman et al., 1985; Kaplan et al., 1988)
   2925..4361    +  CDS            AKT3: AKT3_HUMAN - Also known as PKBG. Experimental evidence at protein level: Swiss-Prot protein existence level 1. AKT3 is one of 3 closely related serine/threonine-protein kinases (AKT1, AKT2 and AKT3) called the AKT kinase, and which regulate many processes including metabolism, proliferation, cell survival, growth and angiogenesis. This is mediated through serine and/or threonine phosphorylation of a range of downstream substrates. Over 100 substrate candidates have been reported so far, but for most of them, no isoform specificity has been reported. AKT3 is the least studied AKT isoform. It pl
   4365..4427    +  CDS            ELOC (fragment): ELOC_BOVIN - Also known as TCEB1. Experimental evidence at protein level: Swiss-Prot protein existence level 1. The elongin BC complex seems to be involved as an adapter protein in the proteasomal degradation of target proteins via different E3 ubiquitin ligase complexes, including the von Hippel-Lindau ubiquitination complex CBC(VHL). By binding to BC-box motifs it seems to link target recruitment subunits, like VHL and members of the SOCS box family, to Cullin/RBX1 modules that activate E2 ubiquitination enzymes. From Bos taurus (Bovine).
   4497..4515    -  promoter       SP6 promoter: promoter for bacteriophage SP6 RNA polymerase
   4541..4765    +  polyA_signal   bGH poly(A) signal: bovine growth hormone polyadenylation signal
   4769..4790    +  promoter       SV40 promoter (fragment): SV40 enhancer and early promoter
   4811..5239    +  rep_origin     f1 ori (sequence partly withheld): f1 bacteriophage origin of replication; arrow indicates direction of (+) strand synthesis
   5253..5582    +  promoter       SV40 promoter: SV40 enhancer and early promoter
   5649..6440    +  CDS            neo: KKA2_KLEPN - Also known as kan, nptII. Experimental evidence at protein level: Swiss-Prot protein existence level 1. Resistance to kanamycin, neomycin, paromomycin, ribostamycin, butirosin and gentamicin B. From Klebsiella pneumoniae.
   6464..6622    +  CDS            ble (fragment): BLE_KLEPN - Experimental evidence at protein level: Swiss-Prot protein existence level 1. Binding protein with a strong affinity to the bleomycin family of antibiotics. Binds to CL990; an antimitotic-antibiotic compound. From Klebsiella pneumoniae.
   6617..6738    +  polyA_signal   SV40 poly(A) signal: SV40 polyadenylation signal
   6811..6827    -  protein_bind   lac operator: The lac repressor binds to the lac operator to inhibit transcription in E. coli. This inhibition can be relieved by adding lactose or isopropyl-β-D-thiogalactopyranoside (IPTG). lac repressor encoded by lacI
   6835..6865    -  promoter       lac promoter: promoter for the E. coli lac operon
   6880..6901    -  protein_bind   CAP binding site: CAP binding activates transcription in the presence of cAMP. E. coli catabolite activator protein
   6914..7006    -  CDS            lacI (fragment): lac repressor; lacI; The lac repressor binds to the lac operator to inhibit transcription in E. coli. This inhibition can be relieved by adding lactose or isopropyl-β-D-thiogalactopyranoside (IPTG).
