[The description below was written by a language model from this plasmid's Addgene catalogue record and pLannotate feature annotations shown in this document.]
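Description:
1236 pcDNA3 Myr HA Akt3 is a mammalian expression plasmid built on the Invitrogen pcDNA3 backbone that encodes human AKT3 (PKB-gamma) fused at its N terminus to a myristoylation signal and an HA epitope tag. It is maintained in E. coli as a high-copy plasmid through a ColE1/pUC-type origin with ampicillin selection (β-lactamase under its own promoter). It also carries an f1 phage origin for single-stranded DNA production. For stable selection in mammalian cells, an SV40 enhancer/early promoter drives the neomycin phosphotransferase gene, followed by an SV40 polyadenylation signal, conferring G418 resistance.

The roughly 1.5 kb insert was cloned between HindIII and EcoRI sites, both retained. It is transcribed from the human CMV immediate-early enhancer/promoter and terminated by the bovine growth hormone poly(A) signal. T7 and SP6 phage promoters flank the cloning region, allowing in vitro transcription and sequencing. The myristoylation signal derives from Src kinase. Lipid modification of this kind targets a fusion protein to membranes, which for Akt kinases is the standard way of producing a constitutively active form independent of upstream PI3K signalling, although the record itself does not state the purpose. Such a construct would typically serve in studies of AKT3-driven survival, growth and proliferation signalling.

The depositor notes that the HA tag contains a single-residue variation from the canonical epitope, so not all anti-HA antibodies will recognise it. This probably also explains why no HA feature was annotated. The automated annotation also reports a short elongin C-like fragment just downstream of AKT3 and small HIV LTR, ble and lacI fragments. These appear to be residual cloning or backbone sequence matches rather than functional elements.
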