Addgene plasmid #9017: 1236 pcDNA3 Myr HA Akt3
Depositing lab: William Sellers. Depositing organization: Dana-Farber Cancer Institute.
Backbone
  Vector backbone: pcDNA3
  Backbone manufacturer: Invitrogen
  Backbone size w/o insert (bp): 5446
  Vector type: Mammalian Expression
  Selectable markers: Neomycin (select with G418)
Growth in bacteria
  Bacterial resistance: Ampicillin, 100 μg/mL
  Growth temperature: 37°C
  Growth strain: DH5alpha
  Copy number: High Copy
Gene/Insert
  Gene/Insert name: Akt3
  Species: H. sapiens (human)
  Insert size (bp): 1500
  Entrez Gene: AKT3 (a.k.a. MPPH, MPPH2, PKB-GAMMA, PKBG, PRKBG, RAC-PK-gamma, RAC-gamma, STK-2)
  Tag / fusion protein: Myr (N terminal on backbone); HA (N terminal on backbone)
  Cloning method: Restriction Enzyme; 5′ cloning site HindIII (not destroyed); 3′ cloning site EcoRI (not destroyed)
  Sequencing primers: 5′ T7
Terms and licenses: Academic/Nonprofit Terms; Industry Terms: Not Available to Industry
Depositor comments: The sequence of the HA tag in this plasmid is YAYDVPDYA instead of YPYDVPDYA. Not all HA antibodies will recognize this sequence. Cell Signaling Technology's HA antibody #2367 will work.
How to cite: 1236 pcDNA3 Myr HA Akt3 was a gift from William Sellers (Addgene plasmid # 9017 ; http://n2t.net/addgene:9017 ; RRID:Addgene_9017)
