>Addgene plasmid #9017 | 1236 pcDNA3 Myr HA Akt3 | addgene partial sequence | sequence record 64955 | CMV-F 5'-CGCAAATGGGCGGTAGGCGTG-3'
CTATATAAGCAGAGCTCTCTGGCTAACTAGAGAACCCACTGCTTACTGGCTTATCGAAATTAATACGACT
CACTATAGGGAGACCCAAGCTTCCCACCACCATGGGGAGCAGCAAGAGCAAGCCCAAGGACCCCAGCCAG
CGCGCCTACGCCTACGACGTGCCCGACTACGCCTCCCTCGGATCTATGAGCGATGTTACCATTGTGAAAG
AAGGTTGGGTTCAGAAGAGGGGAGAATATATAAAAAACTGGAGGCCAAGATACTTCCTTTTGAAGACAGA
TGGCTCATTCATAGGATATAAAGAGAAACCTCAAGATGTGGATTTACCTTATCCCCTCAACAACTTTTCA
GTGGCAAAATGCCAGTTAATGAAAACAGAACGACCAAAGCCAAACACATTTATAATCAGATGTCTCCAGT
GGACTACTGTTATAGAGAGAACATTTCATGTAGATACTCCAGAGGAAAGGGAAGAATGGACAGAAGCTAT
CCAGGCTGTAGCAGACAGACTGCAGAGGCAAGAAGAGGAGAGAATGAATTGTAGTCCAACTTCACAAATT
GATAATATAGGAGAGGAAGAGATGGATGCCTCTACAACCCATCATAAAAGAAAGACAATGAATGATTTTG
ACTATTTGAAACTACTAGGTAAAGGCACTTTTGGGAAAGTTATTTTGGTTCGAGAGAAGGCAAGTGGAAA
ATACTATGCTATGAAGATTCTGAAGAAAGAAGTCATTATTGCAAAGGATGAAGTGGCACACACTCTAACT
GAAAGCAGAGTATTAAAGAACACTAGACATCCCTTTTTAACATCCTTGAAATATTCCTTCCAGACAAAAG
ACCGTTTGTGTTTTGTGATGGAATATGTTAATGGGGGCGAGCTGTTTTTCCATTTGTCGAGAGAGCGGGT
GTTCTCTGAGGACCGCACACGTTTCTATGGTGCAGAAATTGTCTCTGCCTTGGACTATCTACATTC
